>Addgene plasmid #250377 | Lenti-CMV-2xHA-NUDT5-WPRE | addgene full sequence | sequence record 498565 | Addgene NGS Result
ATGGCCCGCCTGGCATTATGCCCAGTACATGACCTTATGGGACTTTCCTACTTGGCAGTACATCTACGTA
TTAGTCATCGCTATTACCATGGTGATGCGGTTTTGGCAGTACATCAATGGGCGTGGATAGCGGTTTGACT
CACGGGGATTTCCAAGTCTCCACCCCATTGACGTCAATGGGAGTTTGTTTTGGCACCAAAATCAACGGGA
CTTTCCAAAATGTCGTAACAACTCCGCCCCATTGACGCAAATGGGCGGTAGGCGTGTACGGTGGGAGGTC
TATATAAGCAGAGCTCGTTTAGTGAACCGTCAGATCGCCTGGAGACGCCATCCACGCTGTTTTGACCTCC
ATAGAAGACACCGACTCTAGAGGGATCCACCGGTCGCCACCATGTACCCCTACGACGTGCCCGACTACGC
CGGCTATCCGTATGATGTCCCGGACTATGCAGGA
[654 nt withheld, positions 455-1108]
TAAAGCGGCCGCGTCGACAATCAACCTCTGGATTACAAAATTTGTGAAAGATTGACTGGTATTCTTAACT
ATGTTGCTCCTTTTACGCTATGTGGATACGCTGCTTTAATGCCTTTGTATCATGCTATTGCTTCCCGTAT
GGCTTTCATTTTCTCCTCCTTGTATAAATCCTGGTTGCTGTCTCTTTATGAGGAGTTGTGGCCCGTTGTC
AGGCAACGTGGCGTGGTGTGCACTGTGTTTGCTGACGCAACCCCCACTGGTTGGGGCATTGCCACCACCT
GTCAGCTCCTTTCCGGGACTTTCGCTTTCCCCCTCCCTATTGCCACGGCGGAACTCATCGCCGCCTGCCT
TGCCCGCTGCTGGACAGGGGCTCGGCTGTTGGGCACTGACAATTCCGTGGTGTTGTCGGGGAAGCTGACG
TCCTTTCCATGGCTGCTCGCCTGTGTTGCCACCTGGATTCTGCGCGGGACGTCCTTCTGCTACGTCCCTT
CGGCCCTCAATCCAGCGGACCTTCCTTCCCGCGGCCTGCTGCCGGCTCTGCGGCCTCTTCCGCGTCTTCG
CCTTCGCCCTCAGACGAGTCGGATCTCCCTTTGGGCCGCCTCCCCGCCTGGAATTCTACCGGGTAGGGGA
GGCGCTTTTCCCAAGGCAGTCTGGAGCATGCGCTTTAGCAGCCCCGCTGGGCACTTGGCGCTACACAAGT
GGCCTCTGGCCTCGCACACATTCCACATCCACCGGTAGGCGCCAACCGGCTCCGTTCTTTGGTGGCCCCT
TCGCGCCACCTTCTACTCCTCCCCTAGTCAGGAAGTTCCCCCCCGCCCCGCAGCTCGCGTCGTGCAGGAC
GTGACAAATGGAAGTAGCACGTCTCACTAGTCTCGTGCAGATGGACAGCACCGCTGAGCAATGGAAGCGG
GTAGGCCTTTGGGGCAGCGGCCAATAGCAGCTTTGCTCCTTCGCTTTCTGGGCTCAGAGGCTGGGAAGGG
GTGGGTCCGGGGGCGGGCTCAGGGGCGGGCTCAGGGGCGGGGCGGGCGCCCGAAGGTCCTCCGGAGGCCC
GGCATTCTGCACGCTTCAAAAGCGCACGTCTGCCGCGCTGTTCTCCTCTTCCTCATCTCCGGGCCTTTCG
ACCTGCAGCCCAAGCTTACCATGACCGAGTACAAGCCCACGGTGCGCCTCGCCACCCGCGACGACGTCCC
CAGGGCCGTACGCACCCTCGCCGCCGCGTTCGCCGACTACCCCGCCACGCGCCACACCGTCGATCCGGAC
CGCCACATCGAGCGGGTCACCGAGCTGCAAGAACTCTTCCTCACGCGCGTCGGGCTCGACATCGGCAAGG
TGTGGGTCGCGGACGACGGCGCCGCGGTGGCGGTCTGGACCACGCCGGAGAGCGTCGAAGCGGGGGCGGT
GTTCGCCGAGATCGGCCCGCGCATGGCCGAGTTGAGCGGTTCCCGGCTGGCCGCGCAGCAACAGATGGAA
GGCCTCCTGGCGCCGCACCGGCCCAAGGAGCCCGCGTGGTTCCTGGCCACCGTCGGCGTCTCGCCCGACC
ACCAGGGCAAGGGTCTGGGCAGCGCCGTCGTGCTCCCCGGAGTGGAGGCGGCCGAGCGCGCCGGGGTGCC
CGCCTTCCTGGAGACCTCCGCGCCCCGCAACCTCCCCTTCTACGAGCGGCTCGGCTTCACCGTCACCGCC
GACGTCGAGGTGCCCGAAGGACCGCGCACCTGGTGCATGACCCGCAAGCCCGGTGCCTGACGCCCGCCCC
ACGACCCGCAGCGCCCGACCGAAAGGAGCGCACGACCCCATGCATCTCGAGGGCCCGGTACCTTTAAGAC
CAATGACTTACAAGGCAGCTGTAGATCTTAGCCACTTTTTAAAAGAAAAGGGGGGACTGGAAGGGCTAGC
TCACTCCCAACGAAGACAAGATCTGCTTTTTGCTTGTACTGGGTCTCTCTGGTTAGACCAGATCTGAGCC
TGGGAGCTCTCTGGCTAACTAGGGAACCCACTGCTTAAGCCTCAATAAAGCTTGCCTTGAGTGCTTCAAG
TAGTGTGTGCCCGTCTGTTGTGTGACTCTGGTAACTAGAGATCCCTCAGACCCTTTTAGTCAGTGTGGAA
AATCTCTAGCAGTAGTAGTTCATGTCATCTTATTATTCAGTATTTATAACTTGCAAAGAAATGAATATCA
GAGAGTGAGAGGAACTTGTTTATTGCAGCTTATAATGGTTACAAATAAAGCAATAGCATCACAAATTTCA
CAAATAAAGCATTTTTTTCACTGCATTCTAGTTGTGGTTTGTCCAAACTCATCAATGTATCTTATCATGT
CTGGCTCTAGCTATCCCGCCCCTAACTCCGCCCATCCCGCCCCTAACTCCGCCCAGTTCCGCCCATTCTC
CGCCCCATGGCTGACTAATTTTTTTTATTTATGCAGAGGCCGAGGCCGCCTCGGCCTCTGAGCTATTCCA
GAAGTAGTGAGGAGGCTTTTTTGGAGGCCTAGGGACGTACCCAATTCGCCCTATAGTGAGTCGTATTACG
CGCGCTCACTGGCCGTCGTTTTACAACGTCGTGACTGGGAAAACCCTGGCGTTACCCAACTTAATCGCCT
TGCAGCACATCCCCCTTTCGCCAGCTGGCGTAATAGCGAAGAGGCCCGCACCGATCGCCCTTCCCAACAG
TTGCGCAGCCTGAATGGCGAATGGG
[124 nt withheld, positions 3794-3917]
C
[91 nt withheld, positions 3919-4009]
A
[49 nt withheld, positions 4011-4059]
CCTTTGACGTTGGAGTCCACGTTCTTT
[37 nt withheld, positions 4087-4123]
ACCCTATCTCGGTCTATTCTTTTGATTTATAAGGGATTTTGCCGATTTCGGCCTATTGGTTAAAAAATGA
GCTGATTTAACAAAAATTTAACGCGAATTTTAACAAAATATTAACGCTTACAATTTAGGTGGCACTTTTC
GGGGAAATGTGCGCGGAACCCCTATTTGTTTATTTTTCTAAATACATTCAAATATGTATCCGCTCATGAG
ACAATAACCCTGATAAATGCTTCAATAATATTGAAAAAGGAAGAGTATGAGTATTCAACATTTCCGTGTC
GCCCTTATTCCCTTTTTTGCGGCATTTTGCCTTCCTGTTTTTGCTCACCCAGAAACGCTGGTGAAAGTAA
AAGATGCTGAAGATCAGTTGGGTGCACGAGTGGGTTACATCGAACTGGATCTCAACAGCGGTAAGATCCT
TGAGAGTTTTCGCCCCGAAGAACGTTTTCCAATGATGAGCACTTTTAAAGTTCTGCTATGTGGCGCGGTA
TTATCCCGTATTGACGCCGGGCAAGAGCAACTCGGTCGCCGCATACACTATTCTCAGAATGACTTGGTTG
AGTACTCACCAGTCACAGAAAAGCATCTTACGGATGGCATGACAGTAAGAGAATTATGCAGTGCTGCCAT
AACCATGAGTGATAACACTGCGGCCAACTTACTTCTGACAACGATCGGAGGACCGAAGGAGCTAACCGCT
TTTTTGCACAACATGGGGGATCATGTAACTCGCCTTGATCGTTGGGAACCGGAGCTGAATGAAGCCATAC
CAAACGACGAGCGTGACACCACGATGCCTGTAGCAATGGCAACAACGTTGCGCAAACTATTAACTGGCGA
ACTACTTACTCTAGCTTCCCGGCAACAATTAATAGACTGGATGGAGGCGGATAAAGTTGCAGGACCACTT
CTGCGCTCGGCCCTTCCGGCTGGCTGGTTTATTGCTGATAAATCTGGAGCCGGTGAGCGTGGGTCTCGCG
GTATCATTGCAGCACTGGGGCCAGATGGTAAGCCCTCCCGTATCGTAGTTATCTACACGACGGGGAGTCA
GGCAACTATGGATGAACGAAATAGACAGATCGCTGAGATAGGTGCCTCACTGATTAAGCATTGGTAACTG
TCAGACCAAGTTTACTCATATATACTTTAGATTGATTTAAAACTTCATTTTTAATTTAAAAGGATCTAGG
TGAAGATCCTTTTTGATAATCTCATGACCAAAATCCCTTAACGTGAGTTTTCGTTCCACTGAGCGTCAGA
CCCCGTAGAAAAGATCAAAGGATCTTCTTGAGATCCTTTTTTTCTGCGCGTAATCTGCTGCTTGCAAACA
AAAAAACCACCGCTACCAGCGGTGGTTTGTTTGCCGGATCAAGAGCTACCAACTCTTTTTCCGAAGGTAA
CTGGCTTCAGCAGAGCGCAGATACCAAATACTGTTCTTCTAGTGTAGCCGTAGTTAGGCCACCACTTCAA
GAACTCTGTAGCACCGCCTACATACCTCGCTCTGCTAATCCTGTTACCAGTGGCTGCTGCCAGTGGCGAT
AAGTCGTGTCTTACCGGGTTGGACTCAAGACGATAGTTACCGGATAAGGCGCAGCGGTCGGGCTGAACGG
GGGGTTCGTGCACACAGCCCAGCTTGGAGCGAACGACCTACACCGAACTGAGATACCTACAGCGTGAGCT
ATGAGAAAGCGCCACGCTTCCCGAAGGGAGAAAGGCGGACAGGTATCCGGTAAGCGGCAGGGTCGGAACA
GGAGAGCGCACGAGGGAGCTTCCAGGGGGAAACGCCTGGTATCTTTATAGTCCTGTCGGGTTTCGCCACC
TCTGACTTGAGCGTCGATTTTTGTGATGCTCGTCAGGGGGGCGGAGCCTATGGAAAAACGCCAGCAACGC
GGCCTTTTTACGGTTCCTGGCCTTTTGCTGGCCTTTTGCTCACATGTTCTTTCCTGCGTTATCCCCTGAT
TCTGTGGATAACCGTATTACCGCCTTTGAGTGAGCTGATACCGCTCGCCGCAGCCGAACGACCGAGCGCA
GCGAGTCAGTGAGCGAGGAAGCGGAAGAGCGCCCAATACGCAAACCGCCTCTCCCCGCGCGTTGGCCGAT
TCATTAATGCAGCTGGCACGACAGGTTTCCCGACTGGAAAGCGGGCAGTGAGCGCAACGCAATTAATGTG
AGTTAGCTCACTCATTAGGCACCCCAGGCTTTACACTTTATGCTTCCGGCTCGTATGTTGTGTGGAATTG
TGAGCGGATAACAATTTCACACAGGAAACAGCTATGACCATGATTACGCCAAGCGCGCAATTAACCCTCA
CTAAAGGGAACAAAAGCTGGAGCTGCAAGCTTAATGTAGTCTTATGCAATACTCTTGTAGTCTTGCAACA
TGGTAACGATGAGTTAGCAACATGCCTTACAAGGAGAGAAAAAGCACCGTGCATGCCGATTGGTGGAAGT
AAGGTGGTACGATCGTGCCTTATTAGGAAGGCAACAGACGGGTCTGACATGGATTGGACGAACCACTGAA
TTGCCGCATTGCAGAGATATTGTATTTAAGTGCCTAGCTCGATACATAAACGGGTCTCTCTGGTTAGACC
AGATCTGAGCCTGGGAGCTCTCTGGCTAACTAGGGAACCCACTGCTTAAGCCTCAATAAAGCTTGCCTTG
AGTGCTTCAAGTAGTGTGTGCCCGTCTGTTGTGTGACTCTGGTAACTAGAGATCCCTCAGACCCTTTTAG
TCAGTGTGGAAAATCTCTAGCAGTGGCGCCCGAACAGGGACTTGAAAGCGAAAGGGAAACCAGAGGAGCT
CTCTCGACGCAGGACTCGGCTTGCTGAAGCGCGCACGGCAAGAGGCGAGGGGCGGCGACTGGTGAGTACG
CCAAAAATTTTGACTAGCGGAGGCTAGAAGGAGAGAGATGGGTGCGAGAGCGTCAGTATTAAGCGGGGGA
GAATTAGATCGCGATGGGAAAAAATTCGGTTAAGGCCAGGGGGAAAGAAAAAATATAAATTAAAACATAT
AGTATGGGCAAGCAGGGAGCTAGAACGATTCGCAGTTAATCCTGGCCTGTTAGAAACATCAGAAGGCTGT
AGACAAATACTGGGACAGCTACAACCATCCCTTCAGACAGGATCAGAAGAACTTAGATCATTATATAATA
CAGTAGCAACCCTCTATTGTGTGCATCAAAGGATAGAGATAAAAGACACCAAGGAAGCTTTAGACAAGAT
AGAGGAAGAGCAAAACAAAAGTAAGACCACCGCACAGCAAGCGGCCGCTGATCTTCAGACCTGGAGGAGG
AGATATGAGGGACAATTGGAGAAGTGAATTATATAAATATAAAGTAGTAAAAATTGAACCATTAGGAGTA
GCACCCACCAAGGCAAAGAGAAGAGTGGTGCAGAGAGAAAAAAGAGCAGTGGGAATAGGAGCTTTGTTCC
TTGGGTTCTTGGGAGCAGCAGGAAGCACTATGGGCGCAGCGTCAATGACGCTGACGGTACAGGCCAGACA
ATTATTGTCTGGTATAGTGCAGCAGCAGAACAATTTGCTGAGGGCTATTGAGGCGCAACAGCATCTGTTG
CAACTCACAGTCTGGGGCATCAAGCAGCTCCAGGCAAGAATCCTGGCTGTGGAAAGATACCTAAAGGATC
AACAGCTCCTGGGGATTTGGGGTTGCTCTGGAAAACTCATTTGCACCACTGCTGTGCCTTGGAATGCTAG
TTGGAGTAATAAATCTCTGGAACAGATTTGGAATCACACGACCTGGATGGAGTGGGACAGAGAAATTAAC
AATTACACAAGCTTAATACACTCCTTAATTGAAGAATCGCAAAACCAGCAAGAAAAGAATGAACAAGAAT
TATTGGAATTAGATAAATGGGCAAGTTTGTGGAATTGGTTTAACATAACAAATTGGCTGTGGTATATAAA
ATTATTCATAATGATAGTAGGAGGCTTGGTAGGTTTAAGAATAGTTTTTGCTGTACTTTCTATAGTGAAT
AGAGTTAGGCAGGGATATTCACCATTATCGTTTCAGACCCACCTCCCAACCCCGAGGGGACCCGACAGGC
CCGAAGGAATAGAAGAAGAAGGTGGAGAGAGAGACAGAGACAGATCCATTCGATTAGTGAACGGATCTCG
ACGGTATCGGTTAACTTTTAAAAGAAAAGGGGGGATTGGGGGGTACAGTGCAGGGGAAAGAATAGTAGAC
ATAATAGCAACAGACATACAAACTAAAGAATTACAAAAACAAATTACAAAATTCAAAATTTTATCGATAA
GCTTGGGAGTTCCGCGTTACATAACTTACGGTAAATGGCCCGCCTGGCTGACCGCCCAACGACCCCCGCC
CATTGACGTCAATAATGACGTATGTTCCCATAGTAACGCCAATAGGGACTTTCCATTGACGTCAATGGGT
GGAGTATTTACGGTAAACTGCCCACTTGGCAGTACATCAAGTGTATCATATGCCAAGTACGCCCCCTATT
GACGTCAATGACGGTAA
Features (pLannotate 1.2.2; 28 found; start..end, strand, type, name):
     92..295     +  promoter       CMV promoter: human cytomegalovirus (CMV) immediate early promoter
    455..1108    +  CDS            NUDT5 (sequence withheld): NUDT5_HUMAN - Also known as NUDIX5 From Homo sapiens (Human).
   1127..1715    +  misc_feature   WPRE: woodchuck hepatitis virus posttranscriptional regulatory element
   1729..2228    +  promoter       PGK promoter: mouse phosphoglycerate kinase 1 promoter
   2249..2848    +  CDS            PuroR: puromycin N-acetyltransferase; pac from Streptomyces alboniger; confers resistance to puromycin
   2916..3053    +  CDS            nef (fragment): NEF_HV1LA - Experimental evidence at protein level: Swiss-Prot protein existence level 1. Extracellular Nef protein targets CD4(+) T-lymphocytes for apoptosis by interacting with CXCR4 surface receptors. From Human immunodeficiency virus type 1 group M subtype B (isolate Lai) (HIV-1).
   3039..3219    +  LTR            5' LTR (truncated): truncated 5' long terminal repeat (LTR) from HIV-1
   3291..3412    +  polyA_signal   SV40 poly(A) signal: SV40 polyadenylation signal
   3452..3587    +  rep_origin     SV40 ori: SV40 origin of replication
   3608..3626    -  promoter       T7 promoter: promoter for bacteriophage T7 RNA polymerase
   3634..3789    +  CDS            lacZα (fragment): LacZα fragment of β-galactosidase; lacZ fragment
   3794..4222    +  rep_origin     f1 ori (sequence partly withheld): f1 bacteriophage origin of replication; arrow indicates direction of (+) strand synthesis
   4275..4379    +  promoter       AmpR promoter: bla
   4380..5240    +  CDS            AmpR: β-lactamase; bla; confers resistance to ampicillin, carbenicillin, and related antibiotics
   5411..5999    +  rep_origin     ori: high-copy-number ColE1/pMB1/pBR322/pUC origin of replication
   6182..6274    +  CDS            lacI (fragment): lac repressor; lacI; The lac repressor binds to the lac operator to inhibit transcription in E. coli. This inhibition can be relieved by adding lactose or isopropyl-β-D-thiogalactopyranoside (IPTG).
   6287..6308    +  protein_bind   CAP binding site: CAP binding activates transcription in the presence of cAMP. E. coli catabolite activator protein
   6323..6353    +  promoter       lac promoter: promoter for the E. coli lac operon
   6361..6377    +  protein_bind   lac operator: The lac repressor binds to the lac operator to inhibit transcription in E. coli. This inhibition can be relieved by adding lactose or isopropyl-β-D-thiogalactopyranoside (IPTG). lac repressor encoded by lacI
   6422..6440    +  promoter       T3 promoter: promoter for bacteriophage T3 RNA polymerase
   6468..6694    +  promoter       RSV promoter: Rous sarcoma virus enhancer/promoter
   6695..6875    +  LTR            5' LTR (truncated): truncated 5' long terminal repeat (LTR) from HIV-1
   6922..7047    +  misc_feature   HIV-1 Ψ: packaging signal of human immunodeficiency virus type 1
   7031..7394    +  CDS            HIV-1 gag (fragment): gag protein from human immunodeficiency virus 1; gag
   7540..7773    +  misc_feature   RRE: The Rev response element (RRE) of HIV-1 allows for Rev-dependent mRNA export from the nucleus to the cytoplasm.
   8150..8250    +  CDS            Rev (fragment): human immunodeficiency virus 1 (HIV-1) Rev protein; rev; enhances nuclear export of unspliced and incompletely spliced viral mRNAs
   8269..8385    +  misc_feature   cPPT/CTS: central polypurine tract and central termination sequence of HIV-1
   8408..91      +  enhancer       CMV enhancer (across the origin): human cytomegalovirus immediate early enhancer
