[The description below was written by a language model from this plasmid's Addgene catalogue record and pLannotate feature annotations shown in this document.]
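Description:
Lenti-CMV-2xHA-NUDT5-WPRE is a lentiviral mammalian expression plasmid of about 8.6 kb, built on the pLenti CMV GFP Puro backbone, with the insert cloned between BamHI and SalI sites that remain intact. It is propagated in E. coli through a high-copy ColE1/pUC-type origin and selected with ampicillin via the β-lactamase gene. An f1 origin, an SV40 origin and lac/T3/T7 remnants of the cloning backbone are also present.

The transfer cassette has a third-generation layout. An RSV promoter fused to a truncated HIV-1 5' LTR drives Tat-independent production of the genomic RNA, and it is followed by the Ψ packaging signal with a gag fragment, the Rev response element for Rev-dependent nuclear export, and the cPPT/CTS, which aids nuclear import of the reverse-transcribed genome. The CMV enhancer and promoter then drive human NUDT5 (Nudix hydrolase 5), which the catalogue entry describes as carrying an N-terminal 2xHA tag. The tag is not annotated separately in the feature table, but the recorded 714 bp insert is longer than the annotated NUDT5 coding region, consistent with extra sequence upstream. A WPRE downstream of the gene enhances transcript stability and expression. A mouse PGK promoter then drives puromycin N-acetyltransferase for selection of transduced cells. The cassette ends in a truncated LTR (annotated by the software as a 5' LTR, but occupying the 3' LTR position) and an SV40 polyadenylation signal.

The plasmid is intended for packaging into lentiviral particles, with helper functions supplied in trans, to establish stable, puromycin-selectable expression of HA-tagged NUDT5 in mammalian cells. The epitope tag allows detection or immunoprecipitation. The associated study concerns a non-enzymatic role of NUDT5 in repressing de novo purine synthesis.
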