Addgene plasmid #250377: Lenti-CMV-2xHA-NUDT5-WPRE
Purpose: Lentiviral expression of human NUDT5 with N-terminal 2xHA under CMV promoter and puromycin resistance cassette under PGK promoter.
Depositing lab: Stefan Kubicek. Depositing organization: CeMM Research Center for Molecular Medicine. Publication: A non-enzymatic role of Nudix hydrolase 5 in repressing purine de novo synthesis. Nguyen TA, Lin JG, Marques AMC, Fottner M, Bauer LG, Reicher A, Daum D, Scrofani L, Liu Y, Cheng C, D'Angelo L D D L, Sanchez J, Bueschl C, Marella N, Buphamalai P, Traversi F, Beres M, Moll HP, Siklos M, Genger JW, Hofstaetter G, Villanti L, Malik M, Klimek C, Runggatscher K, Guertl B, Hansen JS, Dobner S, Babosova O, Becirovic T, de Rooij LPMH, Casanova E, Koren A, Froese DS, Rosenblatt DS, Klavins K, Bergthaler A, Menche J, Hannich JT, Abele M, Sdelci S, Lang K, Huber KVM, Kubicek S. Science. 2025 Nov 6:eadv4257. doi: 10.1126/science.adv4257. PubMed 41196952.
Backbone
  Vector backbone: pLenti CMV GFP Puro
  Backbone manufacturer: Eric Campeau, Paul Kaufman (Addgene #17448)
  Vector type: Mammalian Expression, Lentiviral
Growth in bacteria
  Bacterial resistance: Ampicillin, 100 μg/mL
  Growth temperature: 37°C
  Growth strain: NEB Stable
  Copy number: High Copy
Gene/Insert
  Gene/Insert name: NUDT5
  Species: H. sapiens (human)
  Insert size (bp): 714
  Entrez Gene: NUDT5 (a.k.a. YSA1, YSA1H, YSAH1, hNUDT5)
  Promoter: CMV
  Tag / fusion protein: 2xHA (N terminal on insert)
  Cloning method: Restriction Enzyme; 5′ cloning site BamHI (not destroyed); 3′ cloning site SalI (not destroyed)
Terms and licenses: Academic/Nonprofit Terms; Industry Terms: Not Available to Industry
How to cite: Lenti-CMV-2xHA-NUDT5-WPRE was a gift from Stefan Kubicek (Addgene plasmid # 250377 ; http://n2t.net/addgene:250377 ; RRID:Addgene_250377)
